>Addgene plasmid #13495 | pBABE MDproER | addgene partial sequence | sequence record 19919 | 13495 with pBABE-5
TGGTGGTACGTAGGAATTCGGACACCTCTGACAGGACAGGACAGGGAGGAGGGGTAGAGGACAGCCGGTG
TGCATTCCAACCCACAGAACCTTTGTCATTGTACTGTTGGGGTTCCGGAGTGGCAGAAAGTTAAGACGAC
TCTCACGGCTTGGGTTGAGGCTGGACCCAGGAACTGGGATATGGAGCTTCTATCGCCGCCACTCCGGGAC
ATAGACTTGACAGGCCCCGACGGCTCTCTCTGCTCCTTTGAGACAGCAGACGACTTCTATGATGATCCGT
GTTTCGACTCACCAGACCTGCGCTTTTTTGAGGACCTGGACCCGCGCCTGGTGCACGTGGGAGCCCTCCT
GAAACCGGAGGAGCACGCACACTTCTCTACTGCGGTGCACCCAGGCCCAGGCGCTCGTGAGGATGAGCAT
GTGCGCGCGCCCAGCGGGCACCACCAGGCGGGTCGCTGCTTGCTGTGGGCCTGCAAGGCGTGCAAGCGCA
AGACCACCAACGCTGATCGCCGCAAGGCCCCCACCATGCGCGAGCGCCGCCGCCTGAGCAAAGTGAATGA
GGCCTTCGAGACGCTCAAGCGCTGCACGTCCAGCAACCCGAACCAGCGGCTACCCAAGGTGGAGATCCTG
CGCAACGCCATCCGCTACATCGAAGGTCTGCAGGCTCTGCTGCGCGACCAGGACGCCGCGCCCCCTGGCG
ATTCTGCTGGAGACATGAGAGCTGCCAACCTTTGGCCAAGCCCGCTCATGATCAAACGCTCTAAGAAGAA
CAGCCTGGCCTTGTCCCTGACGGCCGACCAGATGGTCAGTGCCTTGTTGGATGCTGAGCCCCCCATACTC
TATTCCGAGTATGATCCTACCAGACCCTT
