[The description below was written by a language model from this plasmid's Addgene catalogue record.]
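Description:
pBABE MDproER is a retroviral mammalian expression plasmid built on the pBABE puro backbone (about 5.1 kb without insert), a Moloney murine leukemia virus-derived vector in which the long terminal repeats and packaging signal allow the cloned sequence to be packaged into retroviral particles and stably integrated into dividing target cells. In bacteria it is maintained as a high-copy plasmid under ampicillin selection, and transduced mammalian cells are selected with puromycin. In the standard pBABE design the insert is transcribed from the 5′ LTR and the puromycin resistance gene from an internal promoter, although no feature table is provided here to confirm individual elements.

The roughly 2.7 kb insert, cloned as an EcoRI fragment with both sites retained (so it could in principle ligate in either orientation), encodes a chimeric MyoD–estrogen receptor protein. Full-length mouse MyoD is interrupted between codons 173 and 174 by residues 282–595 of human ESR1, a segment that includes the hormone-binding domain. Fusions of this type generally keep the transcription factor inactive until an estrogen receptor ligand is added, giving conditional, post-translational control of its activity. This version additionally carries the A114P point mutation in MyoD, which distinguishes it from the companion wild-type construct pBABE MDER that the depositor points to for a plasmid map. The record does not state the functional consequence of the substitution, but the pairing suggests that it serves as a mutant comparator to the wild-type inducible fusion. The associated study concerns MyoD-dependent gene regulation, including induction of miR-206 and the resulting repression of Fstl1 and Utrn expression.
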