Addgene plasmid #13495: pBABE MDproER
Depositing lab: Stephen Tapscott. Depositing organization: Fred Hutchinson Cancer Center. Publication: MyoD inhibits Fstl1 and Utrn expression by inducing transcription of miR-206. Rosenberg MI, Georges SA, Asawachaicharn A, Analau E, Tapscott SJ. J Cell Biol. 2006 Oct 9. 175(1):77-85. 10.1083/jcb.200603039 PubMed 17030984.
Backbone
  Vector backbone: pBABE puro
  Backbone manufacturer: Morgenstern&Land (NAR 18:3587); Available at Addgene
  Backbone size w/o insert (bp): 5100
  Vector type: Mammalian Expression, Retroviral
  Selectable markers: Puromycin
Growth in bacteria
  Bacterial resistance: Ampicillin, 100 μg/mL
  Growth temperature: 37°C
  Growth strain: DH5alpha
  Copy number: High Copy
Gene/Insert
  Gene/Insert name: MyoD1-Estrogen Receptor Fusion Protein (alt names: Mouse Myod1; ESR1; Myod1)
  Species: H. sapiens (human), M. musculus (mouse)
  Insert size (bp): 2700
  Mutation: full length MyoD (containing the point mutation A114P) was fused to aa282-595 of Esr1. Esr1 is inserted between codons 173 and 174 of MyoD.
  GenBank ID: NM_010866
  Entrez Gene: Myod1 (a.k.a. MYF3, MyoD, Myod-1, bHLHc1); ESR1 (a.k.a. ER, ESR, ESRA, ESTRR, Era, NR3A1)
  Cloning method: Restriction Enzyme; 5′ cloning site EcoRI (not destroyed); 3′ cloning site EcoRI (not destroyed)
  Sequencing primers: 5′ pBABE 5'
Terms and licenses: Academic/Nonprofit Terms; Industry Terms: Not Available to Industry
Depositor comments: The Entrez ID for MyoD is NM_010866 ; the Entrez ID for ER is NM_000125. See pBABE MDER for map of wild-type plasmid.
How to cite: pBABE MDproER was a gift from Stephen Tapscott (Addgene plasmid # 13495 ; http://n2t.net/addgene:13495 ; RRID:Addgene_13495)
